Addgene plasmid #183867: pODN-H2BC11-TagBFP
Purpose: Repair template for the C-terminal tagging of H2B histones with mTagBFP in human cells using CRISPR/Cas9.
Depositing lab: Alisa Piekny. Depositing organization: Concordia University. Publication: Cytokinetic diversity in mammalian cells is revealed by the characterization of endogenous anillin, Ect2 and RhoA. Husser MC, Ozugergin I, Resta T, Martin VJJ, Piekny AJ. Open Biol. 2022 Nov;12(11):220247. doi: 10.1098/rsob.220247. Epub 2022 Nov 23. PubMed 36416720.
Backbone
  Vector backbone: pJET1.2
  Backbone manufacturer: Thermo Fischer Scientific
  Backbone size w/o insert (bp): 2974
  Total vector size (bp): 5691
  Vector type: Mammalian Expression, CRISPR ; Donor template
Growth in bacteria
  Bacterial resistance: Ampicillin, 100 μg/mL
  Growth temperature: 37°C
  Growth strain: DH5alpha
  Copy number: High Copy
Gene/Insert
  Gene/Insert name: H2BC11 homology arms with linker-mTagBFP (alt name: H2B clustered histone 11)
  Species: H. sapiens (human)
  Insert size (bp): 2717
  Mutation: Homology arms contain point mutations to remove the sgRNA target site
  Entrez Gene: H2BC11 (a.k.a. H2B/r, H2BFR, H2BJ, HIST1H2BJ)
  Tag / fusion protein: linker-mTagBFP (C terminal on insert)
  Cloning method: Unknown
  Sequencing primers: 5′ CAACTGCTTTAACACTTGTGCCTG; 3′ GTTCCTGATGAGGTGGTTAGCATAG
Terms and licenses: Academic/Nonprofit Terms; Industry Terms: Not Available to Industry
How to cite: pODN-H2BC11-TagBFP was a gift from Alisa Piekny (Addgene plasmid # 183867 ; http://n2t.net/addgene:183867 ; RRID:Addgene_183867)
