[The description below was written by a language model from this plasmid's Addgene catalogue record and pLannotate feature annotations shown in this document.]
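Description:
pODN-H2BC11-TagBFP is a CRISPR/Cas9 homology-directed repair donor plasmid built in the pJET1.2 cloning backbone, designed to tag the endogenous human histone gene H2BC11 (also known as HIST1H2BJ) at its C terminus with the blue fluorescent protein mTagBFP. It is propagated in E. coli as a high-copy plasmid through its ColE1/pUC-type origin and selected with ampicillin via the β-lactamase gene. The backbone carries the pJET1.2 positive-selection system: the eco47IR restriction endonuclease gene, driven by a lac UV5 promoter, is split into two fragments flanking the insert, showing that the roughly 2.7 kb insert interrupts this lethal gene. A T7 promoter from the backbone sits beside the cloning site.

The insert consists of human genomic sequence surrounding the end of the H2BC11 coding region. The annotated H2B coding sequence is followed in the same orientation by a short linker and the TagBFP open reading frame, and then by the histone 3' UTR stem-loop that normally directs processing of replication-dependent histone mRNAs. Flanking genomic sequence forms the left and right homology arms. The reverse-strand histone H2A-like matches upstream probably reflect a neighbouring histone gene in the cluster, and the C9orf85 fragment match downstream is probably an incidental hit in the genomic sequence. The arms carry point mutations that remove the sgRNA target site, so the donor and the edited allele are not re-cut by Cas9.

No dedicated mammalian promoter is annotated, as expected for a knock-in template in which the fusion is expressed from the native locus. Co-delivered with Cas9 and a matching sgRNA, the plasmid yields human cells with blue-labelled chromatin at endogenous expression levels, useful for live imaging of processes such as mitosis and cytokinesis.
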