Features (pLannotate 1.2.2; 15 found; start..end, strand, type, name):
      1..589     +  rep_origin     ori: high-copy-number ColE1/pMB1/pBR322/pUC origin of replication
    772..855     +  CDS            lacI (fragment): lac repressor; lacI; The lac repressor binds to the lac operator to inhibit transcription in E. coli. This inhibition can be relieved by adding lactose or isopropyl-β-D-thiogalactopyranoside (IPTG).
    880..901     +  protein_bind   CAP binding site: CAP binding activates transcription in the presence of cAMP. E. coli catabolite activator protein
    916..946     +  promoter       lac UV5 promoter: E. coli lac promoter with an "up" mutation
    999..1397    +  CDS            eco47IR (fragment): T2E7_ECOLX - Protein predicted: Swiss-Prot protein existence level 4. Recognizes the double-stranded sequence GGWCC and cleaves after G-1. From Escherichia coli.
   1385..1546    -  CDS            H2A_OLILU (fragment): Experimental evidence at protein level: Swiss-Prot protein existence level 1. Core component of nucleosome. Nucleosomes wrap and compact DNA into chromatin, limiting DNA accessibility to the cellular machineries which require DNA as a template. Histones thereby play a central role in transcription regulation, DNA repair, DNA replication and chromosomal stability. DNA accessibility is regulated via a complex set of post-translational modifications of histones, also called histone code, and nucleosome remodeling. From Olisthodiscus luteus (Marine phytoflagellate).
   1571..1633    -  CDS            H2A_SPHLA: Experimental evidence at protein level: Swiss-Prot protein existence level 1. Antimicrobial peptide with potent activity against some Gram- positive and Gram-negative bacteria (PubMed:30044391). Does not permeabilize membrane, but internalizes into bacterial cells and alter specific gene expression involved in bacterial resistance mechanisms (PubMed:30044391). Has the ability to agglutinate E.coli, and lipid vesicles (PubMed:30044391). Shows a weak hemolytic activity, and is not cytotoxic to monocytes (PubMed:30044391). From Sphaenorhynchus lacteus (Orinoco lime treefrog) (Hyla lactea).
   2003..2380    +  CDS            H2B (sequence withheld): human histone H2B; HIST1H2BJ
   2399..3097    +  CDS            TagBFP: TagBFP is a basic (constitutively fluorescent) blue fluorescent protein published in 2008, derived from Entacmaea quadricolor. It is reported to be a very rapidly-maturing monomer with very low acid sensitivity.
   3128..3173    +  ncRNA          Histone3: Accession: RF00032 - Histone 3' UTR stem-loop
   3728..3925    +  CDS            C9orf85 (fragment): CI085_HUMAN - Experimental evidence at protein level: Swiss-Prot protein existence level 1. From Homo sapiens (Human).
   4147..4165    -  promoter       T7 promoter: promoter for bacteriophage T7 RNA polymerase
   4167..4451    +  CDS            eco47IR (fragment): T2E7_ECOLX - Protein predicted: Swiss-Prot protein existence level 4. Recognizes the double-stranded sequence GGWCC and cleaves after G-1. From Escherichia coli.
   4557..4661    +  promoter       AmpR promoter: bla
   4662..5522    +  CDS            AmpR: β-lactamase; bla; confers resistance to ampicillin, carbenicillin, and related antibiotics
>Addgene plasmid #183867 | pODN-H2BC11-TagBFP | addgene full sequence | sequence record 362447 | Addgene NGS Result
TTGAGATCCTTTTTTTCTGCGCGTAATCTGCTGCTTGCAAACAAAAAAACCACCGCTACCAGCGGTGGTT
TGTTTGCCGGATCAAGAGCTACCAACTCTTTTTCCGAAGGTAACTGGCTTCAGCAGAGCGCAGATACCAA
ATACTGTTCTTCTAGTGTAGCCGTAGTTAGGCCACCACTTCAAGAACTCTGTAGCACCGCCTACATACCT
CGCTCTGCTAATCCTGTTACCAGTGGCTGCTGCCAGTGGCGATAAGTCGTGTCTTACCGGGTTGGACTCA
AGACGATAGTTACCGGATAAGGCGCAGCGGTCGGGCTGAACGGGGGGTTCGTGCACACAGCCCAGCTTGG
AGCGAACGACCTACACCGAACTGAGATACCTACAGCGTGAGCTATGAGAAAGCGCCACGCTTCCCGAAGG
GAGAAAGGCGGACAGGTATCCGGTAAGCGGCAGGGTCGGAACAGGAGAGCGCACGAGGGAGCTTCCAGGG
GGAAACGCCTGGTATCTTTATAGTCCTGTCGGGTTTCGCCACCTCTGACTTGAGCGTCGATTTTTGTGAT
GCTCGTCAGGGGGGCGGAGCCTATGGAAAAACGCCAGCAACGCGGCCTTTTTACGGTTCCTGGCCTTTTG
CTGGCCTTTTGCTCACATGTTCTTTCCTGCGTTATCCCCTGATTCTGTGGATAACCGTATTACCGCCTTT
GAGTGAGCTGATACCGCTCGCCGCAGCCGAACGACCGAGCGCAGCGAGTCAGTGAGCGAGGAAGCGGAAG
AGCGCCCAATACGCAAACCGCCTCTCCCCGCGCGTTGGCCGATTCATTAATGCAGCTGGCACGACAGGTT
TCCCGACTGGAAAGCAATTGGCAGTGAGCGCAACGCAATTAATGTGAGTTAGCTCACTCATTAGGCACCC
CAGGCTTTACACTTTATGCTTCCGGCTCGTATAATGTGTGGAATTATGAGCGGATAATAATTTCACACAG
GAGGTTTAAACTTTAAACATGTCAAAAGAGACGTCTTTTGTTAAGAATGCTGAGGAACTTGCAAAGCAAA
AAATGGATGCTATTAACCCTGAACTTTCTTCAAAATTTAAATTTTTAATAAAATTCCTGTCTCAGTTTCC
TGAAGCTTGCTCTAAACCTCGTTCAAAAAAAATGCAGAATAAAGTTGGTCAAGAGGAACATATTGAATAT
TTAGCTCGTAGTTTTCATGAGAGTCGATTGCCAAGAAAACCCACGCCACCTACAACGGTTCCTGATGAGG
TGGTTAGCATAGTTCTTAATATAAGTTTTAATATACAGCCTGAAAATCTTGAGAGAATAAAAGAAGAACA
TCGATTTTCCATGGCAGCTGAGAATATTGTAGGAGATCTTCTAGAAAGATCTTTGCCCAGCAGCTTGTTG
AGCTCCTCGTCGTTGCGGATGGCCAGTTGGAGATGACGCGGGATGATGCGGGTCTTCTTGTTGTCGCGGG
CCGCGTTGCCCGCCAGTTCCAGGATCTCGGCGGTCAGGTACTCCAGCACCGCTGCCAGATACACCGGCGC
GCCGGCCCCGACCCGCTCGGCATAGTTGCCTTTGCGGAGCAGGCGGTGCACTCGGCCCACGGGGAACTGG
AGACCGGCCCTAGAAGAGCGAGTCTTGGCCTTAGCGCGGGCTTTGCCTCCCTGCTTGCCACGTCCAGACA
TAGCGAGCGCAACTCACTACGAGCAACCACAAAGTGAACGGGAAAGGCGGCGCTTTTTATAAACACTATT
GGGCGCGAAAAAGAAGACGTGTTGTTGGTTAGGGCTGCAGTTTAATTTCAACCAATAGTAGTGCGTCTTC
TGGATTTGCGAATCCTGATTGGGCAGACCTGACCTCTGACGTTACCCTGAATAACTACCAATCAGACACA
AGACTTCAACTCTTCACCTTATTTGCATAAGCGATTCTATATAAAAGCGCCTTGTCATACCCTGCTCACG
CTGTTTTTCCTTTTCGTTGGCGCTTTATAGCTACACAGTGCT
[378 nt withheld, positions 2003-2380]
GACCCTCCTGTGGCCACCATGAGCGAACTGATCAAAGAGAACATGCACATGAAGCTGTACATGGAAGGCA
CCGTTGACAACCACCACTTTAAGTGCACGTCTGAGGGTGAGGGTAAGCCGTACGAAGGCACCCAAACCAT
GCGTATCAAAGTTGTGGAGGGCGGTCCACTGCCGTTCGCTTTTGACATTCTGGCGACCAGCTTCCTGTAC
GGTTCCAAAACGTTCATTAACCATACTCAGGGCATTCCGGATTTCTTCAAACAGAGCTTTCCGGAAGGTT
TCACCTGGGAGCGTGTCACCACGTATGAAGATGGTGGTGTGTTGACCGCCACCCAAGATACCTCCCTGCA
AGATGGCTGTCTGATCTATAACGTGAAAATTCGTGGCGTCAACTTTACGAGCAATGGTCCGGTGATGCAG
AAGAAAACCCTGGGTTGGGAGGCGTTTACGGAAACCCTGTATCCGGCCGATGGTGGCCTGGAGGGCCGTA
ACGACATGGCACTGAAGCTGGTTGGTGGCAGCCATTTGATCGCAAATATCAAGACGACGTACCGCAGCAA
GAAACCGGCGAAAAATCTGAAGATGCCGGGTGTTTACTATGTCGACTACCGTCTGGAACGCATTAAAGAA
GCGAATAATGAGACTTACGTGGAGCAGCACGAGGTTGCAGTCGCGCGCTATTGCGACTTGCCTAGCAAGC
TGGGTCATAAACTGAATTAAACAGTGAGTTGGTTGCAAACTCTCAATCCTAACGCCTCTTTTAAGAGCCA
CCCATGTTCTCAAAGAAAGAGCTGGTGCTTGTATTCCTCCTCTGCTGGCCACTGACAAACCCTTGTAACT
TGCTACTGTGTTTTTTGGTCTGAAGTAGAGCAGTTATTTAACTAATCCTTAGTGACTTTTTTTTTTTAGA
TCTGCCATTCTAATCTTAGAGTTAAGTAAGGAGATGGGAAATTTTCTATTATAAGTTCGAAACCAATTAA
AATACGTTAGAAACCAATTAAAATACTCGTCGGTCCCCCGTCGGTTAGTGATTTGGAACAGTGCCAAGTT
GCAGCGGTTGTCAGTTTGAATTTGCCCGGGCAACGCCCGCCCTTCCTCTGCATCCTGATTGGTTGTTGTA
TCCAGGAAGTCCACGGTCGGCTTGGGTGCGCCAAAGGAATCCAAACCCCGCCTTTATTTGGCCTTCCTTA
CAAACTCAGTAAACTGTCAGTTTCTCATTCTTTAGTATTTTATCGCTTTCGGGAAGGAGATTTATTTCTA
ATTAGTTTTCGTTGGATAGAGCGTTTTTTTTTTTAAAGGGACCCTTTATGGCAACATAATCAGTTTTTTT
TTTTTTTGAGAAGGAGACTTCCTCTGTCGCCCAGACTGGAGTGCGGTGGCGCGATCTCAGCTCACTGCAG
CCTCCGCCTCCCGGGTTCCAGCGATTCTCCTGCTTCACCCTTCCGTGTAGCTGGGATTACAGGCATGCGC
CACCATGCCCGGATAATTTTTGTATTTTTAGTAGAGATGGGGTTTCACCATGTTGGCTAGGCTGGTCTCG
AACTGACTTCAGGTGATCCACTAGCCTCAGCCTTAAAGTGCTAGGATTACAGGCATGAGCCATCAAGCCC
GGCTACAACGGAATTTGAATGCTGTAGTTTTCAGCCTGAGAAAGATCAATGCTTTATTTCTGATTAGAAT
ACTATTTTCCCTTTATGGTATATCTATATAAGCAAAGGATCTTGCTGAAAAACTCGAGCCATCCGGAAGA
TCTGGCGGCCGCTCTCCCTATAGTGAGTCGTATTACGCCGGATGGATATGGTGTTCAGGCACAAGTGTTA
AAGCAGTTGATTTTATTCACTATGATGAAAAAAACAATGAATGGAACCTGCTCCAAGTTAAAAATAGAGA
TAATACCGAAAACTCATCGAGTAGTAAGATTAGAGATAATACAACAATAAAAAAATGGTTTAGAACTTAC
TCACAGCGTGATGCTACTAATTGGGACAATTTTCCAGATGAAGTATCATCTAAGAATTTAAATGAAGAAG
ACTTCAGAGCTTTTGTTAAAAATTATTTGGCAAAAATAATATAATTCGGCTGCAGGGGCGGCCTCGTGAT
ACGCCTATTTTTATAGGTTAATGTCATGATAATAATGGTTTCTTAGACGTCAGGTGGCACTTTTCGGGGA
AATGTGCGCGGAACCCCTATTTGTTTATTTTTCTAAATACATTCAAATATGTATCCGCTCATGAGACAAT
AACCCTGATAAATGCTTCAATAATATTGAAAAAGGAAGAGTATGAGTATTCAACATTTCCGTGTCGCCCT
TATTCCCTTTTTTGCGGCATTTTGCCTTCCTGTTTTTGCTCACCCAGAAACGCTGGTGAAAGTAAAAGAT
GCTGAAGATCAGTTGGGTGCACGAGTGGGTTACATCGAACTGGATCTCAACAGCGGTAAGATCCTTGAGA
GTTTTCGCCCCGAAGAACGTTTTCCAATGATGAGCACTTTTAAAGTTCTGCTATGTGGCGCGGTATTATC
CCGTATTGACGCCGGGCAAGAGCAACTCGGTCGCCGCATACACTATTCTCAGAATGACTTGGTTGAGTAC
TCACCAGTCACAGAAAAGCATCTTACGGATGGCATGACAGTAAGAGAATTATGCAGTGCTGCCATAACCA
TGAGTGATAACACTGCGGCCAACTTACTTCTGACAACGATCGGAGGACCGAAGGAGCTAACCGCTTTTTT
GCACAACATGGGGGATCATGTAACTCGCCTTGATCGTTGGGAACCGGAGCTGAATGAAGCCATACCAAAC
GACGAGCGTGACACCACGATGCCTGTAGCAATGGCAACAACGTTGCGCAAACTATTAACTGGCGAACTAC
TTACTCTAGCTTCCCGGCAACAATTAATAGACTGGATGGAGGCGGATAAAGTTGCAGGACCACTTCTGCG
CTCGGCCCTTCCGGCTGGCTGGTTTATTGCTGATAAATCTGGAGCCGGTGAGCGTGGGTCTCGCGGTATC
ATTGCAGCACTGGGGCCAGATGGTAAGCCCTCCCGTATCGTAGTTATCTACACGACGGGGAGTCAGGCAA
CTATGGATGAACGAAATAGACAGATCGCTGAGATAGGTGCCTCACTGATTAAGCATTGGTAACTGTCAGA
CCAAGTTTACTCATATATACTTTAGATTGATTTAAAACTTCATTTTTAATTTAAAAGGATCTAGGTGAAG
ATCCTTTTTGATAATCTCATGACCAAAATCCCTTAACGTGAGTTTTCGTTCCACTGAGCGTCAGACCCCG
TAGAAAAGATCAAAGGATCTTC
